>Addgene plasmid #90518 | pWS171 | addgene full sequence | sequence record 288271 | Addgene NGS Result
TTGAGATCCTTTTTTTCTGCGCGTAATCTGCTGCTTGCAAACAAAAAAACCACCGCTACCAGCGGTGGTT
TGTTTGCCGGATCAAGAGCTACCAACTCTTTTTCCGAAGGTAACTGGCTTCAGCAGAGCGCAGATACCAA
ATACTGTTCTTCTAGTGTAGCCGTAGTTAGGCCACCACTTCAAGAACTCTGTAGCACCGCCTACATACCT
CGCTCTGCTAATCCTGTTACCAGTGGCTGCTGCCAGTGGCGATAAGTCGTGTCTTACCGGGTTGGACTCA
AGACGATAGTTACCGGATAAGGCGCAGCGGTCGGGCTGAACGGGGGGTTCGTGCACACAGCCCAGCTTGG
AGCGAACGACCTACACCGAACTGAGATACCTACAGCGTGAGCTATGAGAAAGCGCCACGCTTCCCGAAGG
GAGAAAGGCGGACAGGTATCCGGTAAGCGGCAGGGTCGGAACAGGAGAGCGCACGAGGGAGCTTCCAGGG
GGAAACGCCTGGTATCTTTATAGTCCTGTCGGGTTTCGCCACCTCTGACTTGAGCGTCGATTTTTGTGAT
GCTCGTCAGGGGGGCGGAGCCTATGGAAAAACGCCAGCAACGCGGCCTTTTTACGGTTCCTGGCCTTTTG
CTGGCCTTTTGCTCACATGTTCTTTCCTGCGTTATCCCCTGATTCTGTGGATAACCGTGCGGCCGCCCCT
GAATTCGCATCTAGACTGAACTGGCCGATAATTGCAGACGAACGGTGAGTAAGGAAAGAGTGAGGAACTA
TCGCATACCTGCATTTAAAGATGCCGATTTGGGCGCGAATCCTTTATTTTGGCTTCACCCTCATACTATT
ATCAGGGCCAGAAAAAGGAAGTGTTTCCCTCCTTCTTGAATTGATGTTACCCTCATAAAGCACGTGGCCT
CTTATCGAGAAAGAAATTACCGTCGCTCGTGATTTGTTTGCAAAAAGAACAAAACTGAAAAAACCCAGAC
ACGCTCGACTTCCTGTCATCCTATTGATTGCAGCTTCCAATTTCGTCACACAACAAGGTCCTAGCGACGG
CTCACAGGTTTTGTAACAAGCAATCGAAGGTTCTGGAATGGCGGGAAAGGGTTTAGTACCACATGCTATG
ATGCCCACTGTGATCTCCAGAGCAAAGTTCGTTCGATCGTACTGTTACTCTCTCTCTTTCAAACAGAATT
GTCCGAATCGTGTGACAACAACAGCCTGTTCTCACACACTCTTTTCTTCTAACCAAGGGGGTGGTTTAGT
TTAGTAGAACCTCGTGAAACTTACATTTACATATATATAAACTTGCATAAATTGGTCAATGCAAGAAATA
CATATTTGGTCTTTTCTAATTCGTAGTTTTTCAAGTTCTTAGATGCTTTCTTTTTCTCTTTTTTACAGAT
CATCAAGGAAGTAATTATCTACTTTTTACAACAAATATAAAACAAGATCTATGGACAAGAAGTATTCTAT
CGGACTGGATATCGGGACTAATAGCGTCGGGTGGGCCGTGATCACTGACGAGTACAAGGTGCCCTCTAAG
AAGTTCAAGGTGCTCGGGAACACCGACCGGCATTCCATCAAGAAAAATCTGATCGGAGCTCTCCTCTTTG
ATTCAGGGGAAACCGCTGAAGCAACCCGCCTCAAGCGGACTGCTAGACGGCGGTACACCAGGAGGAAGAA
CCGGATTTGTTACCTTCAAGAGATATTCTCCAACGAAATGGCAAAGGTCGACGACAGCTTCTTCCATAGG
CTGGAAGAATCATTCCTCGTGGAAGAGGATAAGAAGCATGAACGGCATCCCATCTTCGGTAATATCGTCG
ACGAGGTGGCCTATCACGAGAAATACCCAACCATCTACCATCTTCGCAAAAAGCTGGTGGACTCAACCGA
CAAGGCAGACCTCCGGCTTATCTACCTGGCCCTGGCCCACATGATCAAGTTCAGAGGCCACTTCCTGATC
GAGGGCGACCTCAATCCTGACAATAGCGATGTGGATAAACTGTTCATCCAGCTGGTGCAGACTTACAACC
AGCTCTTTGAAGAGAACCCCATCAATGCAAGCGGAGTCGATGCCAAGGCCATTCTGTCAGCCCGGCTGTC
AAAGAGCCGCAGACTTGAGAATCTTATCGCTCAGCTGCCGGGTGAAAAGAAAAATGGACTGTTCGGGAAC
CTGATTGCTCTTTCACTTGGGCTGACTCCCAATTTCAAGTCTAATTTCGACCTGGCAGAGGATGCCAAGC
TGCAACTGTCCAAGGACACCTATGATGACGATCTCGACAACCTCCTGGCCCAGATCGGTGACCAATACGC
CGACCTTTTCCTTGCTGCTAAGAATCTTTCTGACGCCATCCTGCTGTCTGACATTCTCCGCGTGAACACT
GAAATCACCAAGGCCCCTCTTTCAGCTTCAATGATTAAGCGGTATGATGAGCACCACCAGGACCTGACCC
TGCTTAAGGCACTCGTCCGGCAGCAGCTTCCGGAGAAGTACAAGGAAATCTTCTTTGACCAGTCAAAGAA
TGGATACGCCGGCTACATCGACGGAGGTGCCTCCCAAGAGGAATTTTATAAGTTTATCAAACCTATCCTT
GAGAAGATGGACGGCACCGAAGAGCTCCTCGTGAAACTGAATCGGGAGGATCTGCTGCGGAAGCAGCGCA
CTTTCGACAATGGGAGCATTCCCCACCAGATCCATCTTGGGGAGCTTCACGCCATCCTTCGGCGCCAAGA
GGACTTCTACCCCTTTCTTAAGGACAACAGGGAGAAGATTGAGAAAATTCTCACTTTCCGCATCCCCTAC
TACGTGGGACCCCTCGCCAGAGGAAATAGCCGGTTTGCTTGGATGACCAGAAAGTCAGAAGAAACTATCA
CTCCCTGGAACTTCGAAGAGGTGGTGGACAAGGGAGCCAGCGCTCAGTCATTCATCGAACGGATGACTAA
CTTCGATAAGAACCTCCCCAATGAGAAGGTCCTGCCGAAACATTCCCTGCTCTACGAGTACTTTACCGTG
TACAACGAGCTGACCAAGGTGAAATATGTCACCGAAGGGATGAGGAAGCCCGCATTCCTGTCAGGCGAAC
AAAAGAAGGCAATTGTGGACCTTCTGTTCAAGACCAATAGAAAGGTGACCGTGAAGCAGCTGAAGGAGGA
CTATTTCAAGAAAATTGAATGCTTCGACTCTGTGGAGATTAGCGGGGTCGAAGATCGGTTCAACGCAAGC
CTGGGTACTTACCATGATCTGCTTAAGATCATCAAGGACAAGGATTTTCTGGACAATGAGGAGAACGAGG
ACATCCTTGAGGACATTGTCCTGACTCTCACTCTGTTCGAGGACCGGGAAATGATCGAGGAGAGGCTTAA
GACCTACGCCCATCTGTTCGACGATAAAGTGATGAAGCAACTTAAACGGAGAAGATATACCGGATGGGGA
CGCCTTAGCCGCAAACTCATCAACGGAATCCGGGACAAACAGAGCGGAAAGACCATTCTTGATTTCCTTA
AGAGCGACGGATTCGCTAATCGCAACTTCATGCAACTTATCCATGATGATTCCCTGACCTTTAAGGAGGA
CATCCAGAAGGCCCAAGTGTCTGGACAAGGTGACTCACTGCACGAGCATATCGCAAATCTGGCTGGTTCA
CCCGCTATTAAGAAGGGTATTCTCCAGACCGTGAAAGTCGTGGACGAGCTGGTCAAGGTGATGGGTCGCC
ATAAACCAGAGAACATTGTCATCGAGATGGCCAGGGAAAACCAGACTACCCAGAAGGGACAGAAGAACAG
CAGGGAGCGGATGAAAAGAATTGAGGAAGGGATTAAGGAGCTCGGGTCACAGATCCTTAAAGAGCACCCG
GTGGAAAACACCCAGCTTCAGAATGAGAAGCTCTATCTGTACTACCTTCAAAATGGACGCGATATGTATG
TGGACCAAGAGCTTGATATCAACAGGCTCTCAGACTACGACGTGGACCATATCGTCCCTCAGAGCTTCCT
CAAAGACGACTCAATTGACAATAAGGTGCTGACTCGCTCAGACAAGAACCGGGGAAAGTCAGATAACGTG
CCCTCAGAGGAAGTCGTGAAAAAGATGAAGAACTATTGGCGCCAGCTTCTGAACGCAAAGCTGATCACTC
AGCGGAAGTTCGACAATCTCACTAAGGCTGAGAGGGGCGGACTGAGCGAACTGGACAAAGCAGGATTCAT
TAAACGGCAACTTGTGGAGACTCGGCAGATTACTAAACATGTCGCCCAAATCCTTGACTCACGCATGAAT
ACCAAGTACGACGAAAACGACAAACTTATCCGCGAGGTGAAGGTGATTACCCTGAAGTCCAAGCTGGTCA
GCGATTTCAGAAAGGACTTTCAATTCTACAAAGTGCGGGAGATCAATAACTATCATCATGCTCATGACGC
ATATCTGAATGCCGTGGTGGGAACCGCCCTGATCAAGAAGTACCCAAAGCTGGAAAGCGAGTTCGTGTAC
GGAGACTACAAGGTCTACGACGTGCGCAAGATGATTGCCAAATCTGAGCAGGAGATCGGAAAGGCCACCG
CAAAGTACTTCTTCTACAGCAACATCATGAATTTCTTCAAGACCGAAATCACCCTTGCAAACGGTGAGAT
CCGGAAGAGGCCGCTCATCGAGACTAATGGGGAGACTGGCGAAATCGTGTGGGACAAGGGCAGAGATTTC
GCTACCGTGCGCAAAGTGCTTTCTATGCCTCAAGTGAACATCGTGAAGAAAACCGAGGTGCAAACCGGAG
GCTTTTCTAAGGAATCAATCCTCCCCAAGCGCAACTCCGACAAGCTCATTGCAAGGAAGAAGGATTGGGA
CCCTAAGAAGTACGGCGGATTCGATTCACCAACTGTGGCTTATTCTGTCCTGGTCGTGGCTAAGGTGGAA
AAAGGAAAGTCTAAGAAGCTCAAGAGCGTGAAGGAACTGCTGGGTATCACCATTATGGAGCGCAGCTCCT
TCGAGAAGAACCCAATTGACTTTCTCGAAGCCAAAGGTTACAAGGAAGTCAAGAAGGACCTTATCATCAA
GCTCCCAAAGTATAGCCTGTTCGAACTGGAGAATGGGCGGAAGCGGATGCTCGCCTCCGCTGGCGAACTT
CAGAAGGGTAATGAGCTGGCTCTCCCCTCCAAGTACGTGAATTTCCTCTACCTTGCAAGCCATTACGAGA
AGCTGAAGGGGAGCCCCGAGGACAACGAGCAAAAGCAACTGTTTGTGGAGCAGCATAAGCATTATCTGGA
CGAGATCATTGAGCAGATTTCCGAGTTTTCTAAACGCGTCATTCTCGCTGATGCCAACCTCGATAAAGTC
CTTAGCGCATACAATAAGCACAGAGACAAACCAATTCGGGAGCAGGCTGAGAATATCATCCACCTGTTCA
CCCTCACCAATCTTGGTGCCCCTGCCGCATTCAAGTACTTCGACACCACCATCGACCGGAAACGCTATAC
CTCCACCAAAGAAGTGCTGGACGCCACCCTCATCCACCAGAGCATCACCGGACTTTACGAAACTCGGATT
GACCTCTCACAGCTCGGAGGGGATGAGGGAGCTGATCCAAAAAAGAAGAGAAAGGTAGATCCAAAAAAGA
AGAGAAAGGTATAAGGATCCTAACTCGAGATTGAATTGAATTGAAATCGATAGATCAATTTTTTTCTTTT
CTCTTTCCCCATCCTTTACGCTAAAATAATAGTTTATTTTATTTTTTGAATATTTTTTATTTATATACGT
ATATATAGACTATTATTTATCTTTTAATGATTATTAAGATTTTTATTAAAAAAAAATTCGCTCCTCTTTT
AATGCCTTTATGCAGTTTTTTTTTCCCATTCGATATTTCTATGTGCTGCCAAGATATCAACAACAGAGGA
CATATGCCCTACCTCCATGATCTACTGACGTCCCTGAGGCTGCAATTCATGTAATGGGGCAGTATCCGCG
GCAAGTCCTAGTGCAATGGCGGTTTTTTACCCTCGTTCTGAAGAAGAGGCGACGCGGGTGCGGTCATCAC
TAATGTGGAAATTGGTAAGACTCTCGGGCCTCCGCCTTTAGGCGGTGCTTACTCTTTCATAAAGGGGCTG
TTAGTTATGCAACGATGTGCTTCAGTATTACATTTTTTGCCTTCAACGCCTTGATTGTTCTATTTTTGCT
AATAATAAATCTATTTCATCGGACTAAAAGTCCATTAGTTGTAAGCGGATTTAGCTCAGTTGGGAGAGCG
CCAGACTGAAGAAAAACTTCGGTCAAGTCATCTGGAGGTCCTGTGTTCGATCCACAGAATTCGCAGATGG
CCGGCATGGTCCCAGCCTCCTCGCTGGCGCCGGCTGGGCAACACCTTCGGGTGGCGAATGGGACTTGAGA
CGGAAAGTGAAACGTGATTTCATGCGTCATTTTGAACATTTTGTAAATCTTATTTAATAATGTGTGCGGC
AATTCACATTTAATTTATGAATGTTTTCTTAACATCGCGGCAACTCAAGAAACGGCAGGTTCGGATCTTA
GCTACTAGAGAAAGAGGAGAAATACTAGATGCGTAAAGGCGAAGAGCTGTTCACTGGTGTCGTCCCTATT
CTGGTGGAACTGGATGGTGATGTCAACGGTCATAAGTTTTCCGTGCGTGGCGAGGGTGAAGGTGACGCAA
CTAATGGTAAACTGACGCTGAAGTTCATCTGTACTACTGGTAAACTGCCGGTTCCTTGGCCGACTCTGGT
AACGACGCTGACTTATGGTGTTCAGTGCTTTGCTCGTTATCCGGACCATATGAAGCAGCATGACTTCTTC
AAGTCCGCCATGCCGGAAGGCTATGTGCAGGAACGCACGATTTCCTTTAAGGATGACGGCACGTACAAAA
CGCGTGCGGAAGTGAAATTTGAAGGCGATACCCTGGTAAACCGCATTGAGCTGAAAGGCATTGACTTTAA
AGAGGACGGCAATATCCTGGGCCATAAGCTGGAATACAATTTTAACAGCCACAATGTTTACATCACCGCC
GATAAACAAAAAAATGGCATTAAAGCGAATTTTAAAATTCGCCACAACGTGGAGGATGGCAGCGTGCAGC
TGGCTGATCACTACCAGCAAAACACTCCAATCGGTGATGGTCCTGTTCTGCTGCCAGACAATCACTATCT
GAGCACGCAAAGCGTTCTGTCTAAAGATCCGAACGAGAAACGCGATCATATGGTTCTGCTGGAGTTCGTA
ACCGCAGCGGGCATCACGCATGGTATGGATGAACTGTACAAATGACCAGGCATCAAATAAAACGAAAGGC
TCAGTCGAAAGACTGGGCCTTTCGTTTTATCTGTTGTTTGTCGGTGAACGCTCTCTACTAGAGTCACACT
GGCTCACCTTCGGGTGGGCCTTTCTGCGTTTATACGTCTCAGTTTTAGAGCTAGAAATAGCAAGTTAAAA
TAAGGCTAGTCCGTTATCAACTTGAAAAAGTGGCACCGAGTCGGTGCTTTTTTTATTTTTTGTCACTATT
GTTATGTAAAATGCCACCTCTGACAGTATGGAACGCAAACTTCTGTCTAGTGGATAGCTGGACATTCCAG
GCAGTGCCTCTGCCGCCGGACCCCTCTCGTGATTGGGTAGCTGGACATGCCCTTGTAAGATATAACAAGA
GCCTGCCTGTCTAATGATCTCACGGCGAAAGTCGGGGAGACAGCAGCGGCTGCAGACATTATACCGCAAC
AACACTAAGGTGAGATAACTCCGTACATTGACTACGCGTTCCTCTAGACCTTACTTGACCGGATACAGTG
TCTTTGACACGTTTATGGGTTACAGCAATCACATCCAAGACTGGCTATGCACGAAGCAACTCTTGAGTGT
TAAAATGTTGACCCCTGTATTTGGGATGCGGGTAGTAGATGAGTGCAGGATATCAGCAGTTACAGAGATG
TTACGAACCACTAGTGCACTGCAGTACATCGAGGAGAACTTCTAGTATATCTACATACCTAATATTATTG
CCTTATTAAAAATGGAATCCCAACAATTACATCAAAATCCACATTCTCTTCAAAATCAATTGTCCTGTAC
TTCCTTGTTCATGTGTGTTCAAAAACGTTATATTTATAGGATAATTATACTCTATTTCTCAACAAGTAAT
TGGTTGTTTGGCCGAGCGGTCTAAGGCGCCTGATTCAAGAAATATCTTGACCGCAGTTAACTGTGGGAAT
ACTCAGGTATCGTAAGATGCAAGAGTTCGAATCTCTTAGCAACCATTATTTTTTTCCTCAACATAACGAG
AACACACAGGGGCGCTATCGCACAGAATCAAATTCGATGACTGGAAATTTTTTGTTAATTTCAGAGGTCG
CCTGACGCATATACCTTTTTCAACTGAAAAATTGGGAGAAAAAGGAAAGGTGAGAGCGCCGGAACCGGCT
TTTCATATAGAATAGAGAAGCGTTCATGACTAAATGCTTGCATCACAATACTTGAAGTTGACAATATTAT
TTAAGGACCTATTGTTTTTTCCAATAGGTGGTTAGCAATCGTCTTACTTTCTAACTTTTCTTACCTTTTA
CATTTCAGCAATATATATATATATATTTCAAGGATATACCATTCTAATGTCTGCCCCTAAGAAGATCGTC
GTTTTGCCAGGTGACCACGTTGGTCAAGAAATCACAGCCGAAGCCATTAAGGTTCTTAAAGCTATTTCTG
ATGTTCGTTCCAATGTCAAGTTCGATTTCGAAAATCATTTAATTGGTGGTGCTGCTATCGATGCTACAGG
TGTTCCACTTCCAGATGAGGCGCTGGAAGCCTCCAAGAAGGCTGATGCCGTTTTGTTAGGTGCTGTGGGT
GGTCCTAAATGGGGAACCGGTAGTGTTAGACCTGAACAAGGTTTACTAAAAATCCGTAAAGAACTTCAAT
TGTACGCCAACTTAAGACCATGTAACTTTGCATCCGACTCTCTTTTAGACTTATCTCCAATCAAGCCACA
ATTTGCTAAAGGTACTGACTTCGTTGTTGTCAGAGAATTAGTGGGAGGTATTTACTTTGGTAAGAGAAAG
GAGGACGATGGTGATGGTGTCGCTTGGGATAGTGAACAATACACCGTTCCAGAAGTGCAAAGAATCACAA
GAATGGCCGCTTTCATGGCCCTACAACATGAGCCACCATTGCCTATTTGGTCCTTGGATAAAGCTAATGT
TTTGGCCTCTTCAAGATTATGGAGAAAAACTGTGGAGGAAACCATCAAGAACGAATTTCCTACATTGAAG
GTTCAACATCAATTGATTGATTCTGCCGCCATGATCCTAGTTAAGAACCCAACCCACCTAAATGGTATTA
TAATCACCAGCAACATGTTTGGTGATATCATCTCCGATGAAGCCTCCGTTATCCCAGGTTCCTTGGGTTT
GTTGCCATCTGCGTCCTTGGCCTCTTTGCCAGACAAGAACACCGCATTTGGTTTGTACGAACCATGCCAC
GGTTCTGCTCCAGATTTGCCAAAGAATAAGGTCAACCCTATCGCCACTATCTTGTCTGCTGCAATGATGT
TGAAATTGTCATTGAACTTGCCTGAAGAAGGTAAGGCCATTGAAGATGCAGTTAAAAAGGTTTTGGATGC
AGGTATCAGAACTGGTGATTTAGGTGGTTCCAACAGTACCACCGAAGTCGGTGATGCTGTCGCCGAAGAA
GTTAAGAAAATCCTTGCTTAACCTGGAGGACCCTTCTCTTTAGACTATTCTACTCTTATGCACGTAAAAA
ATTCTAGGAAATATGTATTAACTAGGAGTAAAATAACCGGCTAGTGGCATTCATATAGCCGTCTGTTTAC
ATCTACATCACACATTTCGAGTGTATATCTCGCAACGTTGGCGTTAAATAGGCAGGAGTAACGAAGCATC
TGTGCTTCATTTTGTAGAACAAAAATGCAACGCGAGAGCGCTAATTTTTCAAACAAAGAATCTGAGCTGC
ATTTTTACAGAACAGAAATGCAACGCGAAAGCGCTATTTTACCAACGAAGAATCTGTGCTTCATTTTTGT
AAAACAAAAATGCAACGCGAGAGCGCTAATTTTTCAAACAAAGAATCTGAGCTGCATTTTTACAGAACAG
AAATGCAACGCGAGAGCGCTATTTTACCAACAAAGAATCTATACTTCTTTTTTGTTCTACAAAAATGCAT
CCCGAGAGCGCTATTTTTCTAACAAAGCATCTTAGATTACTTTTTTTCTCCTTTGTGCGCTCTATAATGC
AGTCTCTTGATAACTTTTTGCACTGTAGGTCCGTTAAGGTTAGAAGAAGGCTACTTTGGTGTCTATTTTC
TCTTCCATAAAAAAAGCCTGACTCCACTTCCCGCGTTTACTGATTACTAGCGAAGCTGCGGGTGCATTTT
TTCAAGATAAAGGCATCCCCGATTATATTCTATACCGATGTGGATTGCGCATACTTTGTGAACAGAAAGT
GATAGCGTTGATGATTCTTCATTGGTCAGAAAATTATGAACGGTTTCTTCTATTTTGTCTCTATATACTA
CGTATAGGAAATGTTTACATTTTCGTATTGTTTTCGATTCACTCTATGAATAGTTCTTACTACAATTTTT
TTGTCTAAAGAGTAATACTAGAGATAAACATAAAAAATGTAGAGGTCGAGTTTAGATGCAAGTTCAAGGA
GCGAAAGGTGGATGGGTAGGTTATATAGGGATATAGCACAGAGATATATAGCAAAGAGATACTTTTGAGC
AATGTTTGTGGAAGCGGTATTCGCAATATTTTAGTAGCTCGTTACAGTCCGGTGCGTTTTTGGTTTTTTG
AAAGTGCGTCATCAGAGCGCTTTTGGTTTTCAAAAGCGCTCTGAAGTTCCTATACTTTCTAGCTAGAGAA
TAGGAACTTCCCGAGCGGCCGCGTGTTACAACCAATTAACCAATTCTGATTAGAAAAACTCATCGAGCAT
CAAATGAAACTGCAATTTATTCATATCAGGATTATCAATACCATATTTTTGAAAAAGCCGTTTCTGTAAT
GAAGGAGAAAACTCACCGAGGCAGTTCCATAGGATGGCAAGATCCTGGTATCGGTCTGCGATTCCGACTC
GTCCAACATCAATACAACCTATTAATTTCCCCTCGTCAAAAATAAGGTTATCAAGTGAGAAATCACCATG
AGTGACGACTGAATCCGGTGAGAATGGCAAAAGCTTATGCATTTCTTTCCAGACTTGTTCAACAGGCCAG
CCATTACGCTCGTCATCAAAATCACTCGCATCAACCAAACCGTTATTCATTCGTGATTGCGCCTGAGCGA
GGCGAAATACGCGATCGCTGTTAAAAGGACAATTACAAACAGGAATCGAATGCAACCGGCGCAGGAACAC
TGCCAGCGCATCAACAATATTTTCACCTGAATCAGGATATTCTTCTAATACCTGGAATGCTGTTTTCCCG
GGGATCGCAGTGGTGAGTAACCATGCATCATCAGGAGTACGGATAAAATGCTTGATGGTCGGAAGAGGCA
TAAATTCCGTCAGCCAGTTTAGTCTGACCATCTCATCTGTAACATCATTGGCAACGCTACCTTTGCCATG
TTTCAGAAACAACTCTGGCGCATCGGGCTTCCCATACAATCGATAGATTGTCGCACCTGATTGCCCGACA
TTATCGCGAGCCCATTTATACCCATATAAATCAGCATCCATGTTGGAATTTAATCGCGGCCTGGAGCAAG
ACGTTTCCCGTTGAATATGGCTCATAACACCCCTTGTATTACTGTTTATGTAAGCAGACAGTTTTATTGT
TCATGATGATATATTTTTATCTTGTGCAATGTAACATCAGAGATTTTGAGACACAACGTGGCTTTGTTGA
ATAAATCGAACTTTTGCTGAGTTGAAGGATCAGTCATGACCAAAATCCCTTAACGTGAGTTTTCGTTCCA
CTGAGCGTCAGACCCCGTAGAAAAGATCAAAGGATCTTC
Features (pLannotate 1.2.2; 15 found; start..end, strand, type, name):
      1..589     +  rep_origin     ori: high-copy-number ColE1/pMB1/pBR322/pUC origin of replication
   1451..5554    +  CDS            cas9: CAS9_STRP1 - Also known as csn1 From Streptococcus pyogenes serotype M1.
   5567..5587    +  CDS            SV40 NLS: nuclear localization signal of SV40 (simian virus 40) large T antigen
   5591..5611    +  CDS            SV40 NLS: nuclear localization signal of SV40 (simian virus 40) large T antigen
   5630..5854    +  terminator     PGK1 terminator (fragment): S. cerevisae PGK1; transcription terminator for 3-phosphoglycerate kinase gene
   6204..6294    +  ncRNA          tRNA: Accession: RF00005 - tRNA
   6539..7252    +  CDS            superfolder GFP: GFP variant that folds robustly even when fused to poorly folded proteins (Pédelacq et al., 2006)
   7264..7335    +  terminator     rrnB T1 terminator: transcription terminator T1 from the E. coli rrnB gene
   7351..7378    +  terminator     T7Te terminator: phage T7 early transcription terminator
   7392..7467    +  misc_RNA       gRNA scaffold: guide RNA scaffold for the Streptococcus pyogenes CRISPR/Cas9 system
   7884..8039    +  CDS            YO192_YEAST (fragment): Experimental evidence at protein level: Swiss-Prot protein existence level 1. From Saccharomyces cerevisiae (strain ATCC 204508 / S288c) (Baker's yeast).
   8179..8586    +  promoter       LEU2 promoter: S. cerevisiae LEU2
   8587..9678    +  CDS            LEU2: LEU3_YEAST - Experimental evidence at protein level: Swiss-Prot protein existence level 1. Catalyzes the oxidation of 3-carboxy-2-hydroxy-4- methylpentanoate (3-isopropylmalate) to 3-carboxy-4-methyl-2- oxopentanoate. The product decarboxylates to 4-methyl-2 oxopentanoate. From Saccharomyces cerevisiae (strain ATCC 204508 / S288c) (Baker's yeast).
   9860..10842   -  rep_origin     2μ ori: yeast 2μ plasmid origin of replication
  10900..11715   -  CDS            KanR: aminoglycoside phosphotransferase; aph(3')-Ia; confers resistance to kanamycin in bacteria or G418 (Geneticin®) in eukaryotes
