[The description below was written by a language model from this plasmid's Addgene catalogue record and pLannotate feature annotations shown in this document.]
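Description:
pWS171 is a yeast CRISPR/Cas9 expression plasmid built on a 2μ backbone and described by its depositors as a "Cas9 gap repair vector" carrying the LEU2 marker. It is a shuttle vector of about 11.9 kb. In E. coli it replicates from a high-copy ColE1/pUC-type origin and is selected with kanamycin through an aph(3')-Ia gene. In Saccharomyces cerevisiae it is maintained as a multicopy episome by the 2μ origin and selected by leucine prototrophy through LEU2 under its native promoter.

The main payload is the Streptococcus pyogenes Cas9 coding sequence, followed by two tandem SV40 nuclear localization signals at its C-terminus and a PGK1 terminator fragment. The catalogue lists the insert species as budding yeast, but the annotation identifies the protein as S. pyogenes Cas9. The promoter driving Cas9 is not annotated, although about 860 bp of unannotated sequence lies upstream of the gene. Downstream is a guide RNA region: a tRNA element, then a superfolder GFP cassette ended by the bacterial rrnB T1 and T7Te terminators, then the S. pyogenes gRNA scaffold. A tRNA in this position commonly provides Pol III transcription and processing of the guide. The GFP cassette, with its bacterial terminators, looks like a placeholder occupying the spacer position, though the record does not say so.

From its stated purpose, the plasmid is presumably linearised and co-transformed with a guide-containing fragment so that homologous recombination in yeast rebuilds a selectable Cas9-plus-guide plasmid. The record does not give the details of this procedure. A short annotated fragment of a yeast protein upstream of LEU2 is probably residual genomic or terminator-region sequence.
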