Addgene plasmid #90518: pWS171
Purpose: Cas9 gap repair vector - LEU2
Depositing lab: Tom Ellis. Depositing organization: Imperial College London.
Backbone
  Vector backbone: 2 micron
  Backbone size w/o insert (bp): 7255
  Total vector size (bp): 11939
  Vector type: Yeast Expression, CRISPR
  Selectable markers: LEU2
Growth in bacteria
  Bacterial resistance: Kanamycin, 50 μg/mL
  Growth temperature: 37°C
  Growth strain: NEB Stable
  Copy number: High Copy
Gene/Insert
  Gene/Insert name: Cas9
  Species: S. cerevisiae (budding yeast)
Terms and licenses: Academic/Nonprofit Terms; Industry Terms: Not Available to Industry
Depositor comments: For more information see https://benchling.com/pub/ellis-crispr-tools
How to cite: pWS171 was a gift from Tom Ellis (Addgene plasmid # 90518 ; http://n2t.net/addgene:90518 ; RRID:Addgene_90518)
